Addgene plasmid #108102: pBabe(puro) mouse Egr3
Purpose: Retroviral vector for expression of mouse Egr3
Depositing lab: Peter Johnson. Depositing organization: National Cancer Institute (NCI). Publication: An Arf-Egr-C/EBPbeta pathway linked to ras-induced senescence and cancer. Salotti J, Sakchaisri K, Tourtellotte WG, Johnson PF. Mol Cell Biol. 2015 Mar;35(5):866-83. doi: 10.1128/MCB.01489-14. Epub 2014 Dec 22. PubMed 25535333.
Backbone
  Vector backbone: pBabe-puro
  Backbone size w/o insert (bp): 5086
  Total vector size (bp): 6264
  Vector type: Mammalian Expression, Retroviral
  Selectable markers: Puromycin
Growth in bacteria
  Bacterial resistance: Ampicillin, 100 μg/mL
  Growth temperature: 37°C
  Growth strain: NEB Stable
  Copy number: High Copy
Gene/Insert
  Gene/Insert name: Egr3 (alt name: Early growth response 3)
  Species: M. musculus (mouse)
  Insert size (bp): 1164
  GenBank ID: NM_018781.3
  Entrez Gene: Egr3 (a.k.a. Pilot)
  Promoter: SV40
  Cloning method: Restriction Enzyme; 5′ cloning site EcoRI (not destroyed); 3′ cloning site SalI (not destroyed)
  Sequencing primers: 5′ pBabe 5'; 3′ pBabe 3'
Terms and licenses: Academic/Nonprofit Terms; Industry Terms: Not Available to Industry
Depositor comments: The Egr3 gene was transferred from pcDNA3.1-Egr3 (Addgene plasmid 107998) to the pBabe(puro) retroviral vector using EcoRI and SalI sites.
How to cite: pBabe(puro) mouse Egr3 was a gift from Peter Johnson (Addgene plasmid # 108102 ; http://n2t.net/addgene:108102 ; RRID:Addgene_108102)
