[The description below was written by a language model from this plasmid's Addgene catalogue record and pLannotate feature annotations shown in this document.]
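Description:
pBabe(puro) mouse Egr3 is a Moloney murine leukemia virus-based retroviral expression vector built on the pBabe-puro backbone and carrying the mouse Egr3 (early growth response 3) coding sequence, a probable zinc-finger-type transcription factor. In bacteria it is maintained through a high-copy ColE1/pUC-type origin and selected with ampicillin via the bla gene and its own promoter. The catalogue lists a total size of 6264 bp, while the sequenced record annotated here is 6246 nt, a small discrepancy the record does not explain.

The proviral region is flanked by MMLV long terminal repeats and contains a packaging signal (Ψ) followed by a truncated gag segment lacking its start codon. Together these allow the vector RNA to be efficiently encapsidated when gag, pol and env are supplied in trans by a packaging cell line. The roughly 1.16 kb Egr3 open reading frame sits directly downstream of this region, inserted between EcoRI and SalI sites after transfer from a pcDNA3.1-based Egr3 plasmid. Although the catalogue names SV40 as the promoter, the feature map places the SV40 enhancer/early promoter after Egr3 and immediately upstream of the puromycin N-acetyltransferase gene. This layout suggests that, as is usual for pBabe vectors, Egr3 is transcribed from the 5' LTR while SV40 drives the puromycin marker. No epitope tag or reporter is annotated. A short lacI fragment in the backbone appears to be a cloning remnant.

The construct is intended for producing retrovirus to stably transduce mammalian cells and select Egr3-expressing populations with puromycin. The associated study concerns an Arf–Egr–C/EBPβ pathway in Ras-induced senescence and cancer.
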