Features (pLannotate 1.2.2; 12 found; start..end, strand, type, name):
      8..477     +  LTR            LTR: long terminal repeat from Moloney murine leukemia virus
    601..875     +  misc_feature   MESV Ψ (fragment): packaging signal of murine embryonic stem cell virus
    942..1358    +  CDS            gag (truncated): truncated Moloney murine leukemia virus (MMLV) gag gene lacking the start codon
   1401..2561    +  CDS            Egr3: EGR3_MOUSE - Also known as Egr-3. Experimental evidence at transcript level: Swiss-Prot protein existence level 2. Probable transcription factor involved in muscle spindle development. From Mus musculus (Mouse).
   2581..2910    +  promoter       SV40 promoter: SV40 enhancer and early promoter
   2920..3519    +  CDS            PuroR: puromycin N-acetyltransferase; pac from Streptomyces alboniger; confers resistance to puromycin
   3618..3739    +  LTR            3' LTR (ΔU3) (fragment): self-inactivating 3' long terminal repeat (LTR) from Moloney murine leukemia virus
   3740..4209    +  LTR            LTR: long terminal repeat from Moloney murine leukemia virus
   4275..4327    -  CDS            lacI (fragment): lac repressor; lacI; The lac repressor binds to the lac operator to inhibit transcription in E. coli. This inhibition can be relieved by adding lactose or isopropyl-β-D-thiogalactopyranoside (IPTG).
   4510..5098    -  rep_origin     ori: high-copy-number ColE1/pMB1/pBR322/pUC origin of replication
   5258..6118    -  CDS            AmpR: β-lactamase; bla; confers resistance to ampicillin, carbenicillin, and related antibiotics
   6119..6223    -  promoter       AmpR promoter: bla
>Addgene plasmid #108102 | pBabe(puro) mouse Egr3 | addgene full sequence | sequence record 207892 | Addgene NGS Result
CTGCAGCCTGAATATGGGCCAAACAGGATATCTGTGGTAAGCAGTTCCTGCCCCGGCTCAGGGCCAAGAA
CAGATGGAACAGCTGAATATGGGCCAAACAGGATATCTGTGGTAAGCAGTTCCTGCCCCGGCTCAGGGCC
AAGAACAGATGGTCCCCAGATGCGGTCCAGCCCTCAGCAGTTTCTAGAGAACCATCAGATGTTTCCAGGG
TGCCCCAAGGACCTGAAATGACCCTGTGCCTTATTTGAACTAACCAATCAGTTCGCTTCTCGCTTCTGTT
CGCGCGCTTCTGCTCCCCGAGCTCAATAAAAGAGCCCACAACCCCTCACTCGGGGCGCCAGTCCTCCGAT
TGACTGAGTCGCCCGGGTACCCGTGTATCCAATAAACCCTCTTGCAGTTGCATCCGACTTGTGGTCTCGC
TGTTCCTTGGGAGGGTCTCCTCTGAGTGATTGACTACCCGTCAGCGGGGGTCTTTCATTTGGGGGCTCGT
CCGGGATCGGGAGACCCCTGCCCAGGGACCACCGACCCACCACCGGGAGGCAAGCTGGCCAGCAACTTAT
CTGTGTCTGTCCGATTGTCTAGTGTCTATGACTGATTTTATGCGCCTGCGTCGGTACTAGTTAGCTAACT
AGCTCTGTATCTGGCGGACCCGTGGTGGAACTGACGAGTTCTGAACACCCGGCCGCAACCCTGGGAGACG
TCCCAGGGACTTTGGGGGCCGTTTTTGTGGCCCGACCTGAGGAAGGGAGTCGATGTGGAATCCGACCCCG
TCAGGATATGTGGTTCTGGTAGGAGACGAGAACCTAAAACAGTTCCCGCCTCCGTCTGAATTTTTGCTTT
CGGTTTGGAACCGAAGCCGCGCGTCTTGTCTGCTGCAGCGCTGCAGCATCGTTCTGTGTTGTCTCTGTCT
GACTGTGTTTCTGTATTTGTCTGAAAATTAGGGCCAGACTGTTACCACTCCCTTAAGTTTGACCTTAGGT
CACTGGAAAGATGTCGAGCGGATCGCTCACAACCAGTCGGTAGATGTCAAGAAGAGACGTTGGGTTACCT
TCTGCTCTGCAGAATGGCCAACCTTTAACGTCGGATGGCCGCGAGACGGCACCTTTAACCGAGACCTCAT
CACCCAGGTTAAGATCAAGGTCTTTTCACCTGGCCCGCATGGACACCCAGACCAGGTCCCCTACATCGTG
ACCTGGGAAGCCTTGGCTTTTGACCCCCCTCCCTGGGTCAAGCCCTTTGTACACCCTAAGCCTCCGCCTC
CTCTTCCTCCATCCGCCCCGTCTCTCCCCCTTGAACCTCCTCGTTCGACCCCGCCTCGATCCTCCCTTTA
TCCAGCCCTCACTCCTTCTCTAGGCGCCGGCCGGATCCCAGTGTGGTGGTACGTAGGAATTCGCGCCACC
ATGACCGGCAAACTCGCCGAGAAGCTGCCGGTGACCATGAGCAGTTTGCTAAATCAATTGCCTGACAATC
TGTACCCCGAGGAGATCCCCAGCGCGCTCAACCTCTTCTCCGGCAGCAGCGACTCGGTAGCCCATTACAA
TCAGATGGCTACAGAGAATGTGATGGACATCGGTCTGACCAACGAGAAGCCCAATCCGGAACTCTCTTAT
TCGAGCTCTTTCCAGCCAGCCCCCGGCAACAAGACCGTGACCTACTTGGGAAAGTTCGCTTTCGACTCTC
CTTCCAACTGGTGCCAGGACAACATCATTAGCCTCATGAGTGCCGGCATCTTGGGGGTGCCCCCGGCCTC
AGGGGCGCTCAGTACGCAGACGTCCACGGCTAGCATGGTGCAGCCTCCTCAGGGAGACGTGGAGGCCATG
TATCCGGCGCTGCCTCCTTATTCCAACTGCGGCGATCTCTACTCGGAGCCCGTGTCTTTCCACGACCCCC
AGGGAAACCCTGGGCTCGCCTATTCCCCCCAGGATTACCAATCGGCCAAGCCGGCCTTGGACAGCAATCT
TTTCCCCATGATTCCTGACTACAACCTGTACCACCATCCCAACGACATGGGCTCCATTCCGGAACATAAG
CCCTTCCAGGGCATGGACCCCATCCGGGTCAACCCACCCCCTATTACCCCACTGGAGACCATCAAGGCCT
TCAAAGACAAGCAGATCCACCCGGGATTCGGCAGCCTGCCCCAACCGCCGCTCACTCTCAAGCCCATCCG
GCCCCGCAAGTACCCCAATCGGCCTAGCAAGACCCCGCTCCACGAGCGGCCCCACGCGTGTCCCGCGGAA
GGCTGTGACCGCCGTTTCAGCCGCTCAGACGAGCTGACCCGGCACCTGCGCATCCACACGGGCCACAAGC
CCTTCCAGTGTCGGATCTGCATGCGCAGCTTCAGCCGCAGCGACCACCTCACCACTCACATCCGCACGCA
CACCGGGGAGAAGCCCTTTGCCTGTGAGTTCTGTGGGCGCAAGTTTGCGCGCAGCGACGAGCGCAAGCGC
CACGCCAAGATCCACCTCAAGCAAAAGGAGAAGAAGTCGGAGAAAGGGGGTGCGCCCTCTGCATCCTCGG
CGCCCACCGTGTCCCTGGCCCCTGTGGTCACCACCTGCGCCTGAGTCGACCCTGTGGAATGTGTGTCAGT
TAGGGTGTGGAAAGTCCCCAGGCTCCCCAGCAGGCAGAAGTATGCAAAGCATGCATCTCAATTAGTCAGC
AACCAGGTGTGGAAAGTCCCCAGGCTCCCCAGCAGGCAGAAGTATGCAAAGCATGCATCTCAATTAGTCA
GCAACCATAGTCCCGCCCCTAACTCCGCCCATCCCGCCCCTAACTCCGCCCAGTTCCGCCCATTCTCCGC
CCCATGGCTGACTAATTTTTTTTATTTATGCAGAGGCCGAGGCCGCCTCGGCCTCTGAGCTATTCCAGAA
GTAGTGAGGAGGCTTTTTTGGAGGCCTAGGCTTTTGCAAAAAGCTTACCATGACCGAGTACAAGCCCACG
GTGCGCCTCGCCACCCGCGACGACGTCCCCAGGGCCGTACGCACCCTCGCCGCCGCGTTCGCCGACTACC
CCGCCACGCGCCACACCGTCGATCCGGACCGCCACATCGAGCGGGTCACCGAGCTGCAAGAACTCTTCCT
CACGCGCGTCGGGCTCGACATCGGCAAGGTGTGGGTCGCGGACGACGGCGCCGCGGTGGCGGTCTGGACC
ACGCCGGAGAGCGTCGAAGCGGGGGCGGTGTTCGCCGAGATCGGCCCGCGCATGGCCGAGTTGAGCGGTT
CCCGGCTGGCCGCGCAGCAACAGATGGAAGGCCTCCTGGCGCCGCACCGGCCCAAGGAGCCCGCGTGGTT
CCTGGCCACCGTCGGCGTCTCGCCCGACCACCAGGGCAAGGGTCTGGGCAGCGCCGTCGTGCTCCCCGGA
GTGGAGGCGGCCGAGCGCGCCGGGGTGCCCGCCTTCCTGGAGACCTCCGCGCCCCGCAACCTCCCCTTCT
ACGAGCGGCTCGGCTTCACCGTCACCGCCGACGTCGAGGTGCCCGAAGGACCGCGCACCTGGTGCATGAC
CCGCAAGCCCGGTGCCTGACGCCCGCCCCACGACCCGCAGCGCCCGACCGAAAGGAGCGCACGACCCCAT
GCATCGATAAAATAAAAGATTTTATTTAGTCTCCAGAAAAAGGGGGGAATGAAAGACCCCACCTGTAGGT
TTGGCAAGCTAGCTTAAGTAACGCCATTTTGCAAGGCATGGAAAAATACATAACTGAGAATAGAGAAGTT
CAGATCAAGGTCAGGAACAGATGGAACAGCTGAATATGGGCCAAACAGGATATCTGTGGTAAGCAGTTCC
TGCCCCGGCTCAGGGCCAAGAACAGATGGAACAGCTGAATATGGGCCAAACAGGATATCTGTGGTAAGCA
GTTCCTGCCCCGGCTCAGGGCCAAGAACAGATGGTCCCCAGATGCGGTCCAGCCCTCAGCAGTTTCTAGA
GAACCATCAGATGTTTCCAGGGTGCCCCAAGGACCTGAAATGACCCTGTGCCTTATTTGAACTAACCAAT
CAGTTCGCTTCTCGCTTCTGTTCGCGCGCTTCTGCTCCCCGAGCTCAATAAAAGAGCCCACAACCCCTCA
CTCGGGGCGCCAGTCCTCCGATTGACTGAGTCGCCCGGGTACCCGTGTATCCAATAAACCCTCTTGCAGT
TGCATCCGACTTGTGGTCTCGCTGTTCCTTGGGAGGGTCTCCTCTGAGTGATTGACTACCCGTCAGCGGG
GGTCTTTCACATGCAGCATGTATCAAAATTAATTTGGTTTTTTTTCTTAAGTATTTACATTAAATGGCCA
TAGTTGCATTAATGAATCGGCCAACGCGCGGGGAGAGGCGGTTTGCGTATTGGGCGCTCTTCCGCTTCCT
CGCTCACTGACTCGCTGCGCTCGGTCGTTCGGCTGCGGCGAGCGGTATCAGCTCACTCAAAGGCGGTAAT
ACGGTTATCCACAGAATCAGGGGATAACGCAGGAAAGAACATGTGAGCAAAAGGCCAGCAAAAGGCCAGG
AACCGTAAAAAGGCCGCGTTGCTGGCGTTTTTCCATAGGCTCCGCCCCCCTGACGAGCATCACAAAAATC
GACGCTCAAGTCAGAGGTGGCGAAACCCGACAGGACTATAAAGATACCAGGCGTTTCCCCCTGGAAGCTC
CCTCGTGCGCTCTCCTGTTCCGACCCTGCCGCTTACCGGATACCTGTCCGCCTTTCTCCCTTCGGGAAGC
GTGGCGCTTTCTCATAGCTCACGCTGTAGGTATCTCAGTTCGGTGTAGGTCGTTCGCTCCAAGCTGGGCT
GTGTGCACGAACCCCCCGTTCAGCCCGACCGCTGCGCCTTATCCGGTAACTATCGTCTTGAGTCCAACCC
GGTAAGACACGACTTATCGCCACTGGCAGCAGCCACTGGTAACAGGATTAGCAGAGCGAGGTATGTAGGC
GGTGCTACAGAGTTCTTGAAGTGGTGGCCTAACTACGGCTACACTAGAAGAACAGTATTTGGTATCTGCG
CTCTGCTGAAGCCAGTTACCTTCGGAAAAAGAGTTGGTAGCTCTTGATCCGGCAAACAAACCACCGCTGG
TAGCGGTGGTTTTTTTGTTTGCAAGCAGCAGATTACGCGCAGAAAAAAAGGATCTCAAGAAGATCCTTTG
ATCTTTTCTACGGGGTCTGACGCTCAGTGGAACGAAAACTCACGTTAAGGGATTTTGGTCATGAGATTAT
CAAAAAGGATCTTCACCTAGATCCTTTTGCGGCCGCAAATCAATCTAAAGTATATATGAGTAAACTTGGT
CTGACAGTTACCAATGCTTAATCAGTGAGGCACCTATCTCAGCGATCTGTCTATTTCGTTCATCCATAGT
TGCCTGACTCCCCGTCGTGTAGATAACTACGATACGGGAGGGCTTACCATCTGGCCCCAGTGCTGCAATG
ATACCGCGAGACCCACGCTCACCGGCTCCAGATTTATCAGCAATAAACCAGCCAGCCGGAAGGGCCGAGC
GCAGAAGTGGTCCTGCAACTTTATCCGCCTCCATCCAGTCTATTAATTGTTGCCGGGAAGCTAGAGTAAG
TAGTTCGCCAGTTAATAGTTTGCGCAACGTTGTTGCCATTGCTACAGGCATCGTGGTGTCACGCTCGTCG
TTTGGTATGGCTTCATTCAGCTCCGGTTCCCAACGATCAAGGCGAGTTACATGATCCCCCATGTTGTGCA
AAAAAGCGGTTAGCTCCTTCGGTCCTCCGATCGTTGTCAGAAGTAAGTTGGCCGCAGTGTTATCACTCAT
GGTTATGGCAGCACTGCATAATTCTCTTACTGTCATGCCATCCGTAAGATGCTTTTCTGTGACTGGTGAG
TACTCAACCAAGTCATTCTGAGAATAGTGTATGCGGCGACCGAGTTGCTCTTGCCCGGCGTCAATACGGG
ATAATACCGCGCCACATAGCAGAACTTTAAAAGTGCTCATCATTGGAAAACGTTCTTCGGGGCGAAAACT
CTCAAGGATCTTACCGCTGTTGAGATCCAGTTCGATGTAACCCACTCGTGCACCCAACTGATCTTCAGCA
TCTTTTACTTTCACCAGCGTTTCTGGGTGAGCAAAAACAGGAAGGCAAAATGCCGCAAAAAAGGGAATAA
GGGCGACACGGAAATGTTGAATACTCATACTCTTCCTTTTTCAATATTATTGAAGCATTTATCAGGGTTA
TTGTCTCATGAGCGGATACATATTTGAATGTATTTAGAAAAATAAACAAATAGGGGTTCCGCGCACATTT
CCCCGAAAAGTGCCAC
